>Addgene plasmid #191650 | pXD71Cas10.4RT4-Pct5.1-crRNA(cgr2)-RT(Δcgr12) | addgene full sequence | sequence record 375976 | Addgene NGS Result
AGGAGATTATAGCATGGCGGCAAACGCTGGCGAGACGAAGGTGAAGCTCTGGGAGGGCATCTGCTACCCA
GAGAACATGCGCGATGACTGGCAGGACGAGATAGACGACATTCTTCAAGTGCCTTTCGCTTATGCGGTTC
ACGACATAGACCATGACCAGAAGAGCAAGCAGCGCAAGACGCATGCGCACGTCATTGTTGTCTGGGGCGG
CAACACGACACGCAAGGCAATCATCAACGTCTTGAACCGATTGAGCGCGGACGGCAAGAAGTGCTGTTCG
TCAGCCGAGCCAATCAACAACATCAGGCATGCGTATGACTATCTGATTCACGACACGGCTTCCTGTCGCA
AGAAGGGCAAGGAGCTGTATCCGGTCGAAGCACGCATCGAGGGAAACAACTTCGACATTGGTCAGCTCGA
ACAGCTCTCGACTAAGGACAAGCAGGACATGCTCTTCGAGTTGGTCGGCTTCATCATGTGCGAGAGGTTC
GAGACCATCAACGATTTCACGGCTGCGGCGCTGAGGGAGTTTCCCGAGCAGTACCGCGAAATCATCGTGG
GGTACAACTCGATTCTCGAGCGCTATTGTCGCGGGAACTATCTGAACGCCGAACGTAAGCGCAAGTGCGT
GGAACAGTCAGGTGCCAAAGAGTAGTCGGGTCAATGCAGCAATGCGTGACTACGGGGCGGCGTGGTCTGC
GCTCGCGCAGATCTAAGCCGACTCGTTCACGGATTGCGGAATTGACGCGACGGCCAACCGAATAGACCAG
ACTTGATTAAGGGTCGATGGACGCTCTGCTCCATCGACCCTTTCCTTGCCCGTGTCTCGACTGGATGAGA
CCTGCAGAATCGGGCGGCTCATTATTTTTCGCTAACTACGTCCGAAAAATAATGTGTCCGAAAAATAATG
TGACAAATGACAAATGACAAATGACCACAGGGGGGCCACTACGACGGCCCCCCTAATAGTGCCGTGTGCC
GTGTGCCGAACCGCAGGTAGATTGAGGGGTGGTTCGGAGGGGCGAAGTCCCTCCGTTCGGCGCTCGCGCC
GATGGCCCGAGGGCCGTGAGCGAAGCCGCGAACGGGCAAGGGCTGGGGGGTCTCGGGGGGAACGCCCGAG
CGGGTGCAGGGCTGGCCCTGCCACGTCCTTAGCGTAGCTAAGGTCTAACGTGCTAGACTTTAGTCGATTA
AGTCTGTACGGTTCGGAGGTTTCCATGGCTCACATCGCGAAATACAAGGCTCCATCGGTCGGGCACATGC
TTGCCCACTACCGCCGCGACCGCAGCAGCCTGGAGCGCGACAACATCGACCCCGAGCGCATCAAGAACGA
CTTGGTGGTCGGCCACTACACGAACAAGGACGGCAAGCTCGTTGTGGGGCGCGTGGAGCCGCGCGATGGC
GAGCCGAACTGGGGCACGGTGGAGAGCCGCATCGAGCGCGTGAACGAGGCCCAGAAGGCCGCAGGGAAGC
GTGCCACGCGCAAGGATGCGGTCGTTATGGCTGACGTTGTTGTGACGCTTCCCGACAATGTGCGCAAGGG
CGATGAGGACAGGTTCTTCCGTCTCACGTACTGGTACCTGTCGAAGAAGTTCGGCATCGAGAACATGATG
GGCGGGTACGTCCACAAGGACGAGGTGTTGAAGGATGGCACGCCCGCCCGCGACCACATGCACGTGCCGT
TCACGCCCATCCTAGATGGACGGTTCAACTACAAGCAGATGTGCCCCCGCAGCTTCTACCGGAGCATGCA
CAAGGAGCTTGGGGATTACCTAGAGGGGCGCATGGGCTACCGCCCTGCAATCGAGCTTGACGAGGAGACG
CGGGCGCAGCGTGTATACACGGACAAGTCCGTGGATATCGACAAGGTACGCTGTGCGGTCGATAAGGCCG
TGGTTGAACCTGCGAAGGACGAAGCGGCGCGAATCGTCGCGGCGGCTAGGGAAGAAGCCGCCGCTTTACT
GAATGATGCCGAAACGCGTAAGGCAGAGCTTGTTACCGAGATTGCCGACAAGGAGGGTGACCTTGCCGAG
CTTGACAGCCAGCTCGAGGACGTGAAGCTCGATATCGAAGATGAGCAAGACCGATTGGAGTGTCTTCGGC
AACGAGCGGACGGAGTTGCGCGAGACATTGGAGAGCTTCAACCCATCGCTACCGAGGTTCGGGGCTGGGA
AGCTGCGGGAAAAGCTGAGCGCGGCGCAATCCTCGATAACATCGTTGTTAAGTGCGATGGACTCGCGAGC
CGCATCAGAGCAGGAGTTGCGGGAATGCGAATCAAAGTGGAAGAGCTTAGAAGTCGAATATCGCGCCCGC
TCGAATATCTGATGCGCAGGGAACAGCCAAGGCAACAGAGCCTTAATGACGTGCTGCGCGATGCGCAGCG
GGCGGCGGATGCGTGGAACCGCGACCACGCTGCACCGCAGAGGACGTATCGCGGGCGGGCTAGATGATGT
GTTATAGTAGTACCTGTAATACACGACAAGGAGGTGCGACGCGAAAAAACCCCGCTGAAGCGGGGTTTTT
TGCGGAGCTTCGCTTCCACGATGCGCATGATTCGGAGGCCCCGGCGATCGCCGGGGCCTCCGTGCGTTGT
GTGTCGATTTGGGATGCAGCCAGATGGGCTTCCTCGGCGCGAACCGGCCGAGATTTCCGAATGCAGACGG
TCTCGCTTGGACGATGCGCTTTCGAATAATCCCGGCGGAGCGGGCATTCCAGTCTTCTTATCAATATATC
TATAGAATGGGCAAAGCATAAAAACTTGCATGGACTAATGCTTGAAACCCAGGACAATAACCTTATAGCT
TGTAAATTCTATCATAATTGTGGTTTCAAAATCGGCTCCGTCGATACTATGTTATACGCCAACTTTGAAA
ACAACTTTGAAAAAGCTGTTTTCTGGTATTTAAGGTTTTAGAATGCAAGGAACAGTGAATTGGAGTTCGT
CTTGTTATAATTAGCTTCTTGGGGTATCTTTAAATACTGTAGAAAAGAGGAAGGAAATAATAAATGGCTA
AAATGAGAATATCACCGGAATTGAAAAAACTGATCGAAAAATACCGCTGCGTAAAAGATACGGAAGGAAT
GTCTCCTGCTAAGGTATATAAGCTGGTGGGAGAAAATGAAAACCTATATTTAAAAATGACGGACAGCCGG
TATAAAGGGACCACCTATGATGTGGAACGGGAAAAGGACATGATGCTATGGCTGGAAGGAAAGCTGCCTG
TTCCAAAGGTCCTGCACTTTGAACGGCATGATGGCTGGAGCAATCTGCTCATGAGTGAGGCCGATGGCGT
CCTTTGCTCGGAAGAGTATGAAGATGAACAAAGCCCTGAAAAGATTATCGAGCTGTATGCGGAGTGCATC
AGGCTCTTTCACTCCATCGACATATCGGATTGTCCCTATACGAATAGCTTAGACAGCCGCTTAGCCGAAT
TGGATTACTTACTGAATAACGATCTGGCCGATGTGGATTGCGAAAACTGGGAAGAAGACACTCCATTTAA
AGATCCGCGCGAGCTGTATGATTTTTTAAAGACGGAAAAGCCCGAAGAGGAACTTGTCTTTTCCCACGGC
GACCTGGGAGACAGCAACATCTTTGTGAAAGATGGCAAAGTAAGTGGCTTTATTGATCTTGGGAGAAGCG
GCAGGGCGGACAAGTGGTATGACATTGCCTTCTGCGTCCGGTCGATCAGGGAGGATATCGGGGAAGAACA
GTATGTCGAGCTATTTTTTGACTTACTGGGGATCAAGCCTGATTGGGAGAAAATAAAATATTATATTTTA
CTGGATGAATTGTTTTAGATCGTTAAGGGATCAACTTTGGGAGAGAGTTCAAAATTGATCCTTTTTTTAT
AACAGGAATTAAATAATAAAAAAGCCGGATTAATAATCTGGCTTTTTATATTCTCTCTCTAGTATATAAA
CGCAGAAAGGCCCACCCGAAGGTGAGCCAGTGTGAGTCGACTAGTATTTCAACCCGCACTCCCCATGCGG
GGAGTGACCCGAGTTGCCGCCGTACATCGCCTTGTCCTTCTCATTTCAACCCGCACTCCCCATGCGGGGA
GTGACATTAGTTAATCATAATACAAACAGACCAGATTGTCTGTTTGTTGGCCGCAACACTCGTACAAACA
GACCAGATTGTCTGTTTGTTACTACATTTATTGTACAACACGAGCCCATTTTTGTCAAATAAAATTTAAA
TTATATCAACGTTAATAAGACGTTGTCAATAAAATTATTTTGACAAAATAGAATAGTAATACAGGATCCG
AATCGTTTCAGTTGCCTAAATAATAAAAAAGCCGGATTAATAATCAAATAACCGTTCCTTCAATGTTTTT
TTTAGAAAATTTAGTTATAATATTAGATATGATACTTTTAAATATCTAATTCAAGCTTCAAAAAACACCA
ACTTAGTTCGGTGGATAAACAAAGGAGTGGTTATTATTCAAATTGCAGATCAAGCTTTAGTAAAAAAAAT
GGTGATCATGAGTCCAAAGAGAAGAACACAGGCAGAGCGCGCAATGGAGACCCAGGGCAAGTTGATTGCA
GCGGCCCTGGGGGTTTTACGGGAAAAAGGTTACGCGGGATTCCGGATCGCAGATGTGCCCGGTGCTGCTG
GTGTCTCCAGAGGAGCGCAGAGCCATCATTTCCCGACAAAGCTTGAGCTTCTGCTTGCCACTTTTGAATG
GCTTTACGAACAGATCACCGAACGCAGTCGGGCTCGATTAGCGAAATTGAAGCCAGAGGATGACGTCATC
CAGCAAATGCTGGACGACGCCGCCGAATTTTTCCTCGACGATGACTTCTCTATCAGCCTTGATTTGATTG
TGGCTGCCGACCGGGACCCAGCGTTACGCGAGGGTATTCAGCGCACGGTAGAGAGGAATCGGTTTGTCGT
CGAGGATATGTGGCTTGGTGTTCTGGTGAGCCGTGGTCTTTCGCGTGATGATGCAGAAGATATCCTTTGG
TTGATATTCAATTCGGTGCGTGGGCTTGCTGTTCGTAGCCTATGGCAGAAGGACAAAGAACGCTTTGAGC
GTGTCAGGAACTCGACACTCGAAATTGCGCGAGAGCGGTACGCGAAATTCAAGCGCTAGATCTAGAAGCG
GCCGCGAATTCAGAATAGTAATACAGGATCCGAATCGTTTCAGTTGCCGCCGGATTAATAATCAAATAAC
CGTTCCTAAAAAATGCCCTCTTGGGTTATCAAGAGGGTCATTATATTTCGCAAAAAACCCCGCTTCGGCG
GGGTTTTTTCGCCTTGAAGACGAAAGGGCCTCGTGATACGCCTATTTTTATAGGTTAATGTCATGATAAT
AATGGTTTCTTAGACGTCAGGTGGCACTTTTCGGGGAAATGTGGATCGAAGCCCCCGAAGAACGGTATCG
AGCCGTCGCCACCGTACGCGAACGACCAGCCGCACACCGTCCACGTGATGCCGACGATGCCGAGCACCGC
AAACGACATGATCATCGTGCTCACGACGTTCTTACGGCGGCTCAAGCCCCCGTAGAAGAACGCCAGACCC
GGCGTCATCAGCAGGACGAGCATCGCGCAAACGATCATGAAGCCCGTCGACCCTGTGTCAAACATATGCA
TCTACCTCCTTGGAAATCGCGCGTCGCATCGGTTACGCTTCGATGATCCCACGCTTTGACCTGGTGTTGA
GTCACAGCTGCCACTGTTAACACGCCGGGAAACGTCTTGTAACAAACACGAAGCGGCCGCGTTACAATAA
GGAAACACGCACCACCGCCCCACCCGCGAAAGGTTGCCTTCCATGAGCATCGCATTCGACGCCGTTCGAA
CCGCCGACGATAGACAGCGCCTCGCCGCGCTGGCCGACGAGATCTGGCACGAGTACTGGCCCGCCCTCAT
CGGCGACGCGCAAACCGACTACATGGTGGAGAACTTCCAAAGCCTCGGCGCCATCGAGCGCGACCTGCGC
GAGCACGCCTACGAGTACTGGTTCCTGCGCGCCGAGGACGACGGGCGCATCGTGGGGTACACGGGGGGCC
GCGCGGAGCCCGAGACGAACCGCTACTTCATCTCGAAGGTGTACCTGCAGGCCGAGGAACGCGGCAAGGG
CTTCGCCTCGCAGGCCATCGCCTTCTACGAGCGGCTGTGCCACGAGCGCGGCCTCGAGGCGATGTACCTC
ACGGTGAACAAACACAACGACCTTGGTATTCGCGCCTATCTCGGCAAGGGATTCGAAACCATCGACGCTG
TGGAAACCGACATCGGCAACGGCTTCGTCATGGACGACTTCATCATGGAGAAACGGGTCGAGTAGCCCGA
GAGGCCAAGTCGCCGACAGTCCTTGCGGAACCGTCGGCGACAAGGGTACTTATGATTCCATCGTGCGCTT
CCCGAACACTCGGAAAGTCCCTTCGCAATCCCAGTCTAATCACAGCGCAACGTCAGGTAAAACACGGTAT
TGACCATTTGTTTTCGCAGGTCAAAATACTAGTTTTCCGCAAGTGACGATTTTCGACAGCAGACGCGCGG
CCGAGAGGAGCGCGGCGTAGTATACTGCGAGCGCAACGAAGACCGAAGGGACGGAGATGCCGATGAAGGG
GTTCGCCGACGCTGCAGCGCTCGAGAGCGCGCTCGCGCTTCTGCATGATGCAGAGCTCATGGAATTCGTC
CAGGAACATCAGCACAACTACCTCTACCGCGCGGATTTCATGAAAGAGCCTATGCCCGGGGATGCAGACC
CGGCGCTTATGTGGGAGCTCGTGTCTTTCGTCCGACGCATGGCGGGAAGGCCTACCGTGCGGGAGCTGAA
CAAGTCGCAGCCAATCGGCCGGCAATGCTTCTGGACGGCGACGCCCGAGATGATCGCCGGACTGAACGAT
ATCGTGAGCAGGAGCAATCCCTCCGCCCAGCTAACGCAGTCGCTCGCGCGGCTCAGCACGCGACCCGCCA
TCCAGCAACTTGCGCTTGAAGAGCTGGAAGCGGCAGGGTATCGCGACGGCGTCGACGTCGAGCATGAAGA
GCTGCGGGAGATCGTTTGCGACAAGCGAGCGCCGGAAACGCCCGAAGAACGGCTCTTCGCCAACGCGAGA
GAGCTCATCGAAGAAATCGAGGAGCTCGCGTCCGAACCGTTCAACGTCGAGCTCATCGCCTACATGCACG
AGCGCCTCGCGCTCGACACGAAGGGGCTTCGCGTCGAGCCTCGCCCTTCCCCCGCACCGAAGACCTCCGT
GCCGTCACCACCTTCCGATCAGCTGCTCGAATCGATCGTCGCAGGATGCGAGAATCCATGCCTGTGGGGT
CCCCATCCTTTATTCGGCGCGCTGATAAACGCCGACACGATTTGGGTAACGCCGGCATTCGAGCGCTTCA
ACGGACTCATGGAGTTGCTCATTCGCTGCTGTCAGACCAAGTTTACTCATATATACTTTAGATTGATTTA
AAACTTCATTTTTAATTTAAAAGGATCTAGGTGAAGATCCTTTTTGATAATCTCATGACCAAAATCCCTT
AACGTGAGTTTTCGTTCCACTGAGCGTCAGACCCCGTAGAAAAGATCAAAGGATCTTCTTGAGATCCTTT
TTTTCTGCGCGTAATCTGCTGCTTGCAAACAAAAAAACCACCGCTACCAGCGGTGGTTTGTTTGCCGGAT
CAAGAGCTACCAACTCTTTTTCCGAAGGTAACTGGCTTCAGCAGAGCGCAGATACCAAATACTGTCCTTC
TAGTGTAGCCGTAGTTAGGCCACCACTTCAAGAACTCTGTAGCACCGCCTACATACCTCGCTCTGCTAAT
CCTGTTACCAGTGGCTGCTGCCAGTGGCGATAAGTCGTGTCTTACCGGGTTGGACTCAAGACGATAGTTA
CCGGATAAGGCGCAGCGGTCGGGCTGAACGGGGGGTTCGTGCACACAGCCCAGCTTGGAGCGAACGACCT
ACACCGAACTGAGATACCTACAGCGTGAGCTATGAGAAAGCGCCACGCTTCCCGAAGGGAGAAAGGCGGA
CAGGTATCCGGTAAGCGGCAGGGTCGGAACAGGAGAGCGCACGAGGGAGCTTCCAGGGGGAAACGCCTGG
TATCTTTATAGTCCTGTCGGGTTTCGCCACCTCTGACTTGAGCGTCGATTTTTGTGATGCTCGTCAGGGG
GGCGGAGCCTATGGAAAAACGCCAGCAACGCGGCCCGAGATGCGCCGCGTGCGGCTGCTGGAGATGGCGG
ACGCGATGGATATGTTCTGCCAAGGGTTGGTTTGCGCATTCACAGTTCTCCGCAAGAATTGATTGGCTCC
AATTCTTGGAGTGGTGAATCCGTTAGCGAGGTGCCGCCGGCATGAGCTCCTCTAGTAGAGAGCGTTCACC
GACAAACAACAGATAAAACGAAAGGCCCAGTCTTTCGACTGAGCCTTTCGTTTTATTTGAAAAAGAAAAG
CCCCAGCAAGCTTGGCGGCAGCAGGGGCATTCGAGACA
Features (pLannotate 1.2.2; 10 found; start..end, strand, type, name):
   2693..2908    +  CDS            satA (fragment): STA_BACSU - Also known as yyaR. Experimental evidence at protein level: Swiss-Prot protein existence level 1. Involved in resistance to streptothricin, a broad-spectrum antibiotic produced by streptomycetes. Detoxifies streptothricin via acetylation of the beta amino group of the first beta-lysyl moiety of streptothricin. From Bacillus subtilis (strain 168).
   3004..3798    +  CDS            KanR: aminoglycoside phosphotransferase; aphA-3; confers resistance to kanamycin
   3921..3948    -  terminator     T7Te terminator: phage T7 early transcription terminator
   4081..4108    -  protein_bind   CuO: CymR-binding P2 operator sequence from the p-cmt operon of Pseudomonas putida (Mullick et al., 2006) CymR
   4123..4150    -  protein_bind   CuO: CymR-binding P2 operator sequence from the p-cmt operon of Pseudomonas putida (Mullick et al., 2006) CymR
   4488..5099    +  CDS            CymR: cumate repressor (Mullick et al., 2006); cymR from Pseudomonas putida
   5102..5121    -  misc_feature   BioBrick prefix: BioBrick prefix for parts that start with "ATG"
   5395..5589    -  CDS            amt (fragment): AMT_MYCBO - Protein inferred from homology: Swiss-Prot protein existence level 3. Involved in the uptake of ammonium/ammonia (NH(4)(+)/NH(3)). From Mycobacterium bovis (strain ATCC BAA-935 / AF2122/97).
   7549..8137    +  rep_origin     ori: high-copy-number ColE1/pMB1/pBR322/pUC origin of replication
   8318..8389    -  terminator     rrnB T1 terminator: transcription terminator T1 from the E. coli rrnB gene
