[The description below was written by a language model from this plasmid's Addgene catalogue record and pLannotate feature annotations shown in this document.]
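Description:
pXD71Cas10.4RT4-Pct5.1-crRNA(cgr2)-RT(Δcgr12) is an 8.4 kb E. coli–Eggerthella lenta shuttle plasmid built on the pXD69m2 backbone and classed as a bacterial expression/CRISPR vector. In E. coli it replicates from a high-copy ColE1/pUC-type origin and is selected with kanamycin through an aphA-3 aminoglycoside phosphotransferase gene. The replicon that maintains it in E. lenta is not identified in the feature table, which leaves several kilobases of the sequence unannotated. That unannotated sequence presumably also holds the repair template.

The payload is a cumate-regulated genome-editing cassette. CymR, the cumate repressor from Pseudomonas putida F1, is encoded on the plasmid. Nearby, on the opposite strand, two CuO operator sites mark the Pct5.1 promoter. CymR bound to these operators holds transcription off until cumate is added. According to the record, this promoter drives a crRNA carrying a spacer that targets cgr2, with a T7Te terminator annotated downstream. No Cas gene appears in the feature table or the catalogue fields. The "Cas10" in the name suggests the crRNA works with a Cas10-type system supplied from elsewhere, but the record does not say so. The plasmid also carries a repair template designed to delete cgr1 and cgr2, so that cells that recombine with the template lose the targeted sequence and escape CRISPR targeting.

The short satA and amt hits are partial homology matches and probably do not represent functional genes. An rrnB T1 terminator and a BioBrick prefix scar are also annotated. The stated use is deletion of the cgr1/cgr2 genes in the human gut bacterium E. lenta.
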