Addgene plasmid #191650: pXD71Cas10.4RT4-Pct5.1-crRNA(cgr2)-RT(Δcgr12)
Purpose: E. coli - Eggerthella lenta shuttle plasmid (KanR), cumate-inducible promoter Pct5.1-crRNA(cgr2-targeting spacer) cgr1/cgr2-deleting repair template, used for cgr1/cgr2 deletion
Depositing lab: Emily Balskus. Depositing organization: Harvard University. Publication: Genetic manipulation of the human gut bacterium Eggerthella lenta reveals a widespread family of transcriptional regulators. Dong X, Guthrie BGH, Alexander M, Noecker C, Ramirez L, Glasser NR, Turnbaugh PJ, Balskus EP. Nat Commun. 2022 Dec 9;13(1):7624. doi: 10.1038/s41467-022-33576-3. PubMed 36494336.
Backbone
  Vector backbone: pXD69m2
  Vector type: Bacterial Expression, CRISPR
Growth in bacteria
  Bacterial resistance: Kanamycin, 50 μg/mL
  Growth temperature: 37°C
  Growth strain: DH5alpha
  Copy number: High Copy
Gene/Insert
  Gene/Insert name: CymR
  Species: Pseudomonas putida F1
  GenBank ID: AAB62296.1
Terms and licenses: Academic/Nonprofit Terms; Industry Terms: Not Available to Industry
How to cite: pXD71Cas10.4RT4-Pct5.1-crRNA(cgr2)-RT(Δcgr12) was a gift from Emily Balskus (Addgene plasmid # 191650 ; http://n2t.net/addgene:191650 ; RRID:Addgene_191650)
